>Addgene plasmid #25147 | USP21 (3I3T) | depositor partial sequence | sequence record 11621 | Author sequence
TCTGGTCATGTTGGCCTTCGAAACCTGGGAAACACGTGCTTCCTGAATGCTGTGCTGCAGTGTCTGAGCA
GCACTCGACCTCTTCGGGACTTCTGTCTGAGAAGGGACTTCCGGCAAGAGGTGCCTGGAGGAGGCCGAGC
CCAAGAGCTCACTGAAGCCTTTGCAGATGTGATTGGTGCCCTCTGGCACCCTGACTCCTGCGAAGCTGTG
AATCCTACTCGATTCCGAGCTGTCTTCCAGAAATATGTTCCCTCCTTCTCTGGATACAGCCAGCAGGATG
CCCAAGAGTTCCTGAAGCTCCTCATGGAGCGGCTACACCTTGAAATCAACCGCCGAGGCCGCCGGGCTCC
ACCGATACTTGCCAATGGTCCAGTTCCCTCTCCACCCCGCCGAGGAGGGGCTCTGCTAGAAGAACCTGAG
TTAAGTGATGATGACCGAGCCAACCTAATGTGGAAACGTTACCTGGAGCGAGAGGACAGCAAGATTGTGG
ACCTGTTTGTGGGCCAGTTGAAAAGTTGTCTCAAGTGCCAGGCCTGTGGGTATCGCTCCACGACCTTCGA
GGTTTTTTGTGACCTGTCCCTGCCCATCCCCAAGAAAGGATTTGCTGGGGGCAAGGTGTCTCTGCGGGAT
TGTTTCAACCTTTTCACTAAGGAAGAAGAGCTAGAGTCGGAGAATGCCCCAGTGTGTGACCGATGTCGGC
AGAAAACTCGAAGTACCAAAAAGTTGACAGTACAAAGATTCCCTCGAATCCTCGTGCTCCATCTGAATCG
ATTTTCTGCCTCCCGAGGCTCCATCAAAAAAAGTTCAGTAGGTGTAGACTTTCCACTGCAGCGACTGAGC
CTAGGGGACTTTGCCAGTGACAAAGCCGGAAGTCCTGTATACCAGCTGTATGCCCTTTGCAACCACTCAG
GCAGCGTCCACTATGGCCACTACACAGCCCTGTGCCGGTGCCAGACTGGTTGGCATGTCTACAATGACTC
TCGTGTCTCCCCTGTCAGTGAAAACCAGGTGGCATCCAGCGAGGGCTACGTGCTGTTCTACCAACTGATG
CAGGAGCCACCCCGG
