>Addgene plasmid #25147 | USP21 (3I3T) | addgene partial sequence | sequence record 31223 | 25147 with T7
ATATTTTGTTTACTTTAAGAAGGAGATATACCATGGGCAGCAGCCATCATCATCATCATCACAGCAGCGG
CCTGGTTCCGCGTGGTAGTTCTGGTCATGTTGGCCTTCGAAACCTGGGAAACACGTGCTTCCTGAATGCT
GTGCTGCAGTGTCTGAGCAGCACTCGACCTCTTCGGGACTTCTGTCTGAGAAGGGACTTCCGGCAAGAGG
TGCCTGGAGGAGGCCGAGCCCAAGAGCTCACTGAAGCCTTTGCAGATGTGATTGGTGCCCTCTGGCACCC
TGACTCCTGCGAAGCTGTGAATCCTACTCGATTCCGAGCTGTCTTCCAGAAATATGTTCCCTCCTTCTCT
GGATACAGCCAGCAGGATGCCCAAGAGTTCCTGAAGCTCCTCATGGAGCGGCTACACCTTGAAATCAACC
GCCGAGGCCGCCGGGCTCCACCGATACTTGCCAATGGTCCAGTTCCCTCTCCACCCCGCCGAGGAGGGGC
TCTGCTAGAAGAACCTGAGTTAAGTGATGATGACCGAGCCAACCTAATGTGGAAACGTTACCTGGAGCGA
GAGGACAGCAAGATTGTGGACCTGTTTGTGGGCCAGTTGAAAAGTTGTCTCAAGTGCCAGGCCTGTGGGT
ATCGCTCCACGACCTTCGAGGTTTTTTGTGACCTGTCCCTGCCCATCCCCAAGAAAGGATTTGCTGGGGG
CAAGGTGTCTCTGCGGGATTGTTTCAACCTTTTCACTAAGGAAGAAGAGCTAGAGTCGGAGAATGCCCCA
GTGTGTGACCGATGTCGGCAGAAAACTCGAAGTA
