[The description below was written by a language model from this plasmid's Addgene catalogue record.]
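Description:
USP21 (3I3T) is a bacterial expression plasmid built on pET28a-LIC, a ligation-independent-cloning derivative of the pET28a backbone produced by a structural genomics group. It is selected with kanamycin, is recorded as low copy, and is propagated in a standard cloning strain such as DH5alpha. The backbone is listed at 7328 bp without insert. No feature table accompanies the entry, so the origin of replication and regulatory elements are not itemised. The listed sequencing primers (T7 forward and T7 terminator) are consistent with the usual pET arrangement, in which the insert sits between a T7 promoter and T7 terminator and is expressed in an E. coli host that supplies T7 RNA polymerase.

The insert is a 1065 bp fragment of human USP21 (ubiquitin specific peptidase 21), a deubiquitinating enzyme. The insert name, usp21.209.563, suggests that it encodes residues 209 to 563 rather than the whole protein, which fits the insert length and the note that the clone may not be the full open reading frame. The fragment carries an N-terminal His tag, which allows the recombinant protein to be purified by immobilised metal affinity chromatography. The record does not say whether a protease cleavage site separates the tag from the insert.

The stated purpose is bacterial production of protein for structure determination, and the depositor links the construct to the PDB entry 3I3T. It is therefore suited to producing a truncated USP21 fragment for crystallography, and it could also supply protein for biochemical work on this deubiquitinase.
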