Addgene plasmid #25147: USP21 (3I3T)
Purpose: Bacterial expression for structure determination; may not be full ORF
Depositing lab: Cheryl Arrowsmith. Depositing organization: University of Toronto.
Backbone
  Vector backbone: pET28a-LIC
  Backbone manufacturer: SGC
  Backbone size w/o insert (bp): 7328
  Vector type: Bacterial Expression
Growth in bacteria
  Bacterial resistance: Kanamycin, 50 μg/mL
  Growth temperature: 37°C
  Growth strain: DH5alpha
  Copy number: Low Copy
Gene/Insert
  Gene/Insert name: usp21.209.563 (alt names: PDB: 3I3T; ubiquitin specific peptidase 21)
  Species: H. sapiens (human)
  Insert size (bp): 1065
  Entrez Gene: USP21 (a.k.a. USP16, USP23)
  Tag / fusion protein: His (N terminal on insert)
  Cloning method: Restriction Enzyme
  Sequencing primers: 5′ T7; 3′ T7-term
Terms and licenses: Academic/Nonprofit Terms; Industry Terms: Not Available to Industry
Depositor comments: PDB: 3I3T. http://www.thesgc.org/structures/3I3T/
How to cite: USP21 (3I3T) was a gift from Cheryl Arrowsmith (Addgene plasmid # 25147 ; http://n2t.net/addgene:25147 ; RRID:Addgene_25147)
